>Addgene plasmid #40609 | pTH734-2µ-RLuc/stopCFLuc | depositor full sequence | sequence record 52671 | pTH734-2µ-RLuc/stopCFLuc sequence 9104 bps
TCTTCCGCTTCCTCGCTCACTGACTCGCTGCGCTCGGTCGTTCGGCTGCGGCGAGCGGTATCAGCTCACT
CAAAGGCGGTAATACGGTTATCCACAGAATCAGGGGATAACGCAGGAAAGAACATGTGAGCAAAAGGCCA
GCAAAAGGCCAGGAACCGTAAAAAGGCCGCGTTGCTGGCGTTTTTCCATAGGCTCCGCCCCCCTGACGAG
CATCACAAAAATCGACGCTCAAGTCAGAGGTGGCGAAACCCGACAGGACTATAAAGATACCAGGCGTTTC
CCCCTGGAAGCTCCCTCGTGCGCTCTCCTGTTCCGACCCTGCCGCTTACCGGATACCTGTCCGCCTTTCT
CCCTTCGGGAAGCGTGGCGCTTTCTCATAGCTCACGCTGTAGGTATCTCAGTTCGGTGTAGGTCGTTCGC
TCCAAGCTGGGCTGTGTGCACGAACCCCCCGTTCAGCCCGACCGCTGCGCCTTATCCGGTAACTATCGTC
TTGAGTCCAACCCGGTAAGACACGACTTATCGCCACTGGCAGCAGCCACTGGTAACAGGATTAGCAGAGC
GAGGTATGTAGGCGGTGCTACAGAGTTCTTGAAGTGGTGGCCTAACTACGGCTACACTAGAAGGACAGTA
TTTGGTATCTGCGCTCTGCTGAAGCCAGTTACCTTCGGAAAAAGAGTTGGTAGCTCTTGATCCGGCAAAC
AAACCACCGCTGGTAGCGGTGGTTTTTTTGTTTGCAAGCAGCAGATTACGCGCAGAAAAAAAGGATCTCA
AGAAGATCCTTTGATCTTTTCTACGGGGTCTGACGCTCAGTGGAACGAAAACTCACGTTAAGGGATTTTG
GTCATGAGATTATCAAAAAGGATCTTCACCTAGATCCTTTTAAATTAAAAATGAAGTTTTAAATCAATCT
AAAGTATATATGAGTAAACTTGGTCTGACAGTTACCAATGCTTAATCAGTGAGGCACCTATCTCAGCGAT
CTGTCTATTTCGTTCATCCATAGTTGCCTGACTCCCCGTCGTGTAGATAACTACGATACGGGAGGGCTTA
CCATCTGGCCCCAGTGCTGCAATGATACCGCGAGACCCACGCTCACCGGCTCCAGATTTATCAGCAATAA
ACCAGCCAGCCGGAAGGGCCGAGCGCAGAAGTGGTCCTGCAACTTTATCCGCCTCCATCCAGTCTATTAA
TTGTTGCCGGGAAGCTAGAGTAAGTAGTTCGCCAGTTAATAGTTTGCGCAACGTTGTTGCCATTGCTACA
GGCATCGTGGTGTCACGCTCGTCGTTTGGTATGGCTTCATTCAGCTCCGGTTCCCAACGATCAAGGCGAG
TTACATGATCCCCCATGTTGTGCAAAAAAGCGGTTAGCTCCTTCGGTCCTCCGATCGTTGTCAGAAGTAA
GTTGGCCGCAGTGTTATCACTCATGGTTATGGCAGCACTGCATAATTCTCTTACTGTCATGCCATCCGTA
AGATGCTTTTCTGTGACTGGTGAGTACTCAACCAAGTCATTCTGAGAATAGTGTATGCGGCGACCGAGTT
GCTCTTGCCCGGCGTCAATACGGGATAATACCGCGCCACATAGCAGAACTTTAAAAGTGCTCATCATTGG
AAAACGTTCTTCGGGGCGAAAACTCTCAAGGATCTTACCGCTGTTGAGATCCAGTTCGATGTAACCCACT
CGTGCACCCAACTGATCTTCAGCATCTTTTACTTTCACCAGCGTTTCTGGGTGAGCAAAAACAGGAAGGC
AAAATGCCGCAAAAAAGGGAATAAGGGCGACACGGAAATGTTGAATACTCATACTCTTCCTTTTTCAATA
TTATTGAAGCATTTATCAGGGTTATTGTCTCATGAGCGGATACATATTTGAATGTATTTAGAAAAATAAA
CAAATAGGGGTTCCGCGCACATTTCCCCGAAAAGTGCCACCTGACGTCTAAGAAACCATTATTATCATGA
CATTAACCTATAAAAATAGGCGTATCACGAGGCCCTTTCGTCTTCAAGAATTAGCTTTTCAATTCAATTC
ATCATTTTTTTTTTATTCTTTTTTTTGATTTCGGTTTCTTTGAAATTTTTTTGATTCGGTAATCTCCGAA
CAGAAGGAAGAACGAAGGAAGGAGCACAGACTTAGATTGGTATATATACGCATATGTAGTGTTGAAGAAA
CATGAAATTGCCCAGTATTCTTAACCCAACTGCACAGAACAAAAACATGCAGGAAACGAAGATAAATCAT
GTCGAAAGCTACATATAAGGAACGTGCTGCTACTCATCCTAGTCCTGTTGCTGCCAAGCTATTTAATATC
ATGCACGAAAAGCAAACAAACTTGTGTGCTTCATTGGATGTTCGTACCACCAAGGAATTACTGGAGTTAG
TTGAAGCATTAGGTCCCAAAATTTGTTTACTAAAAACACATGTGGATATCTTGACTGATTTTTCCATGGA
GGGCACAGTTAAGCCGCTAAAGGCATTATCCGCCAAGTACAATTTTTTACTCTTCGAAGACAGAAAATTT
GCTGACATTGGTAATACAGTCAAATTGCAGTACTCTGCGGGTGTATACAGAATAGCAGAATGGGCAGACA
TTACGAATGCACACGGTGTGGTGGGCCCAGGTATTGTTAGCGGTTTGAAGCAGGCGGCAGAAGAAGTAAC
AAAGGAACCTAGAGGCCTTTTGATGTTAGCAGAATTGTCATGCAAGGGCTCCCTATCTACTGGAGAATAT
ACTAAGGGTACTGTTGACATTGCGAAGAGCGACAAAGATTTTGTTATCGGCTTTATTGCTCAAAGAGACA
TGGGTGGAAGAGATGAAGGTTACGATTGGTTGATTATGACACCCGGTGTGGGTTTAGATGACAAGGGAGA
CGCATTGGGTCAACAGTATAGAACCGTGGATGATGTGGTCTCTACAGGATCTGACATTATTATTGTTGGA
AGAGGACTATTTGCAAAGGGAAGGGATGCTAAGGTAGAGGGTGAACGTTACAGAAAAGCAGGCTGGGAAG
CATATTTGAGAAGATGCGGCCAGCAAAACTAAAAAACTGTATTATAAGTAAATGCATGTATACTAAACTC
ACAAATTAGAGCTTCAATTTAATTATATCAGTTATTACCCAATTCTCATGTTTGACAGCTTATCATCGGA
TCGATCCAATATCAAAGGAAATGATAGCATTGAAGGATGAGACTAATCCAATTGAGGAGTGGCAGCATAT
AGAACAGCTAAAGGGTAGTGCTGAAGGAAGCATACGATACCCCGCATGGAATGGGATAATATCACAGGAG
GTACTAGACTACCTTTCATCCTACATAAATAGACGCATATAAGTACGCATTTAAGCATAAACACGCACTA
TGCCGTTCTTCTCATGTATATATATATACAGGCAACACGCAGATATAGGTGCGACGTGAACAGTGAGCTG
TATGTGCGCAGCTCGCGTTGCATTTTCGGAAGCGCTCGTTTTCGGAAACGCTTTGAAGTTCCTATTCCGA
AGTTCCTATTCTCTAGCTAGAAAGTATAGGAACTTCAGAGCGCTTTTGAAAACCAAAAGCGCTCTGAAGA
CGCACTTTCAAAAAACCAAAAACGCACCGGACTGTAACGAGCTACTAAAATATTGCGAATACCGCTTCCA
CAAACATTGCTCAAAAGTATCTCTTTGCTATATATCTCTGTGCTATATCCCTATATAACCTACCCATCCA
CCTTTCGCTCCTTGAACTTGCATCTAAACTCGACCTCTACATTTTTTATGTTTATCTCTAGTATTACTCT
TTAGACAAAAAAATTGTAGTAAGAACTATTCATAGAGTGAATCGAAAACAATACGAAAATGTAAACATTT
CCTATACGTAGTATATAGAGACAAAATAGAAGAAACCGTTCATAATTTTCTGACCAATGAAGAATCATCA
ACGCTATCACTTTCTGTTCACAAAGTATGCGCAATCCACATCGGTATAGAATATAATCGGGGATGCCTTT
ATCTTGAAAAAATGCACCCGCAGCTTCGCTAGTAATCAGTAAACGCGGGAAGTGGAGTCAGGCTTTTTTT
ATGGAAGAGAAAATAGACACCAAAGTAGCCTTCTTCTAACCTTAACGGACCTACAGTGCAAAAAGTTATC
AAGAGACTGCATTATAGAGCGCACAAAGGAGAAAAAAAGTAATCTAAGATGCTTTGTTAGAAAAATAGCG
CTCTCGGGATGCATTTTTGTAGAACAAAAAAGAAGTATAGATTCTTTGTTGGTAAAATAGCGCTCTCGCG
TTGCATTTCTGTTCTGTAAAAATGCAGCTCAGATTCTTTGTTTGAAAAATTAGCGCTCTCGCGTTGCATT
TTTGTTTTACAAAAATGAAGCACAGATTCTTCGTTGGTAAAATAGCGCTTTCGCGTTGCATTTCTGTTCT
GTAAAAATGCAGCTCAGATTCTTTGTTTGAAAAATTAGCGCTCTCGCGTTGCATTTTTGTTCTACAAAAT
GAAGCACAGATGCTTCGTTCCGCTCGAGGGCATGCGAAGGAAAATGAGAAATATCGAGGGAGACGATTCA
GAGGAGCAGGACAAACTATAACCGACTGTTTGTTGGAGGATGCCGTACATAACGAACACTGCTGAAGCTA
CCATGTCTACAGTTTAGAGGAATGGGTACAACTCACAGGCGAGGGATGGTGTTCACTCGTGCTAGCAAAC
GCGGTGGGAGCAAAAAGTAGAATATTATCTTTTATTCGTGAAACTTCGAACACTGTCATCTAAAGATGCT
ATATACTAATATAGGCATACTTGATAATGGAAACTATAAATCGTGAAGGCATAGGAGATCCGCTTATTTA
GAAGTGTCGAATTCTTACGACATTTGTTCATTTTTGAGAACTCGCTCAACGAACGATTTGATATATTTTC
CCATTTCATCAGGTGCATCTTCTTGCGAAAAATGAAGACCTTTTACTTTGACAAATTCAGTATTAGGAAA
CTTCTTGGCACCTTCAACAATAGCATTGGAAAAGAATCCTGGGTCCGATTCAATAAACATTTTTGGTAAA
TCATCACTTGCACGTAGATAAGCATTATAATTCCTAACAATTTGTACAACGTCAGGTTTACCACCTTTTA
CTAACGGGATTTCACGAGGCCATGATAATGTTGGACGACGAACTTCACCTTTCTCTTTGAATGGTTCAAG
ATATGCTGCAAATTCTTCTGGTTCTAACTTTCTCATGATTTTTGATGGCAACATGGTTTCCACGAAGAAG
TTATTCTCCAAAACCATTTTTTCTCCTTCTTCAGATTTGATCAACGCAATATCTTCTTCAATATCAGGCC
ATTCATCCCATGATTCAATCACATCTACTACACTTTCAGCGTGAACTATTGCTTTGATCTTATCTTGATG
CTCATAGCTATAATGAAATGCCAAACAAGCACCCCAATCATGGCCGACAAAAATGATCTTCTTTGGTAAA
TTAAGAAGTTCAAACCATGCAGTAAGATATTTGTAATGATCAAGTAACCTATAAGAACCATTACCAGATT
TGCCTGATTTGCCCATACCAATAAGGTCTGGTATAATACACCGCGCTACTGGCTCAATATGTGGCACAAC
ATGTCGCCATAAATAAGAAGAGGCCGCGTTACCATGTAAAAAAATAACAGCATTTTCTGCATGTTTTTCT
GAATCATAATAATTAATAAATGAATCAAGAACATTCATTTGTTTACATCTGGCCCACCACTGCGGACCAG
TTATCATCCGTTTCCTTTGTTCTGGATCATAAACTTTCGAAGTCATCCCGGGGAGTTGATTGTATGCTTG
GTATAGCTTGAAATATTGTGCAGAAAAAGAAACAAGGAAGAAAGGGAACGAGAACAATGACGAGGAAACA
AAAGATTAATAATTGCAGGTCTATTTATACTTGATAGCAAAGCGGCAAACTTTTTTTATTTCAAATTCAA
GTAACTGGAAGGAAGGCCGTATACCGTTGCTCATTAGAGAGTAGTGTGCGTGAATGAAGGAAGGAAAAAG
TTTCGTGTGTTCGAAGATACCCCTCATCAGCTCTGGAACAACGACATCTGTTGGTGCTGTCTTTGTCGTT
AATTTTTTCCTTTAGTGTCTTCCATCATTTTTTTTGTCATTGCGGATATGGTGAGACAACAACGGGGGAG
AGAGAAAAGAAAAAAAAAGAAAAGAATCCGGGAGTTTATCATTATCAATACTGCCATTTCAAAGAATACG
TAAATAATTAATAGTAGTGATTTTCCTAACTTTATTTAGTCAAAAAATTAGCCTTTTAATTCTGCTGTAA
CCCGTACATGCCCAAAATAGGGGGCGGGTTACACAGAATATATAACATCGTAGGTGTCTGGGTGAACAGT
TTATTCCTGGCATCCACTAAATATAATGGAGCCCGCTTTTTAAGCTGGCATCCAGAAAAAAAAAGAATCC
CAGCACCAAAATATTGTTTTCTTCACCAACCATCAGTTCATAGGTCCATTCTCTTAGCGCAACTACAGAG
AACAGGGGCACAAACAGGCAAAAAACGGGCACAACCTCAATGGAGTGATGCAACCTGCCTGGAGTAAATG
ATGACACAAGGCAATTGACCCACGCATGTATCTATCTCATTTTCTTACACCTTCTATTACCTTCTGCTCT
CTCTGATTTGGAAAAAGCTGAAAAAAAAGGTTGAAACCAGTTCCCTGAAATTATTCCCCTACTTGACTAA
TAAGTATATAAAGAACGGTAGGTATTGATTGTAATTCTGTAAATCTATTTCTTAAACTTCTTAAATTCTA
CTTTTATAGTTAGTCTTTTTTTTTAGTTTTAAAACACCAAGAACTTAGTTTCGACGGATCCATGGAAGAC
GCTTAGAACATTAAGAAGGGCCCAGCTCCATTCTACCCATTGGAAGACGGCACTGCTGGCGAACAATTGC
ACAAGGCTATGAAGAGATACGCTTTGGTTCCAGGCACTATTGCTTTCACTGACGCTCACATTGAAGTTAA
CATTACTTACGCTGAATACTTCGAAATGTCTGTTAGATTGGCTGAAGCTATGAAGAGATACGGCTTGAAC
ACTAACCACAGAATTGTTGTTTGCTCTGAAAACTCTTTGCAATTCTTCATGCCAGTTTTGGGCGCTTTGT
TCATTGGCGTTGCTGTTGCTCCAGCTAACGACATTTACAACGAAAGAGAATTGTTGAACTCTATGAACAT
TTCTCAACCAACTGTTGTTTTCGTTTCTAAGAAGGGCTTGCAAAAGATTTTGAACGTTCAAAAGAAGTTG
CCAATTATTCAAAAGATTATTATTATGGACTCTAAGACTGACTACCAAGGCTTCCAATCTATGTACACTT
TCGTTACTTCTCACTTGCCACCAGGCTTCAACGAATACGACTTCGTTCCAGAATCTTTCGACAGAGACAA
GACTATTGCTTTGATTATGAACTCTTCTGGCTCTACTGGCTTGCCAAAGGGCGTTGCTTTGCCACACAGA
ACTGCTTGCGTTAGATTCTCTCACGCTAGAGACCCAATTTTCGGCAACCAAATTATTCCAGACACTGCTA
TTTTGTCTGTTGTTCCATTCCACCACGGCTTCGGCATGTTCACTACTTTGGGCTACTTGATTTGCGGCTT
CAGAGTTGTTTTGATGTACAGATTCGAAGAAGAATTGTTCTTGAGATCTTTGCAAGACTACAAGATTCAA
TCTGCTTTGTTGGTTCCAACTTTGTTCTCTTTCTTCGCTAAGTCTACTTTGATTGACAAGTACGACTTGT
CTAACTTGCACGAAATTGCTTCTGGCGGCGCTCCATTGTCTAAGGAAGTTGGCGAAGCTGTTGCTAAGAG
ATTCCACTTGCCAGGCATTAGACAAGGCTACGGCTTGACTGAAACTACTTCTGCTATTTTGATTACTCCA
GAAGGCGACGACAAGCCAGGCGCTGTTGGCAAGGTTGTTCCATTCTTCGAAGCTAAGGTTGTTGACTTGG
ACACTGGCAAGACTTTGGGCGTTAACCAAAGAGGCGAATTGTGCGTTAGAGGCCCAATGATTATGTCTGG
CTACGTTAACAACCCAGAAGCTACTAACGCTTTGATTGACAAGGACGGCTGGTTGCACTCTGGCGACATT
GCTTACTGGGACGAAGACGAACACTTCTTCATTGTTGACAGATTGAAGTCTTTGATTAAGTACAAGGGCT
ACCAAGTTGCTCCAGCTGAATTGGAATCTATTTTGTTGCAACACCCAAACATTTTCGACGCTGGCGTTGC
TGGCTTGCCAGACGACGACGCTGGCGAATTGCCAGCTGCTGTTGTTGTTTTGGAACACGGCAAGACTATG
ACTGAAAAGGAAATTGTTGACTACGTTGCTTCTCAAGTTACTACTGCTAAGAAGTTGAGAGGCGGCGTTG
TTTTCGTTGACGAAGTTCCAAAGGGCTTGACTGGCAAGTTGGACGCTAGAAAGATTAGAGAAATTTTGAT
TAAGGCTAAGAAGGGCGGCAAGTAAGTCGACCTGCAGGCATGCAAGCTTTGGACTTCTTCGCCAGAGGTT
TGGTCAAGTCTCCAATCAAGGTTGTCGGCTTGTCTACCTTGCCAGAAATTTACGAAAAGATGGAAAAGGG
TCAAATCGTTGGTAGATACGTTGTTGACACTTCTAAATAAGCGAATTTCTTATGATTTATGATTTTTATT
ATTAAATAAGTTATAAAAAAAATAAGTGTATACAAATTTTAAAGTGACTCTTAGGTTTTAAAACGAAAAT
TCTTGTTCTTGAGTAACTCTTTCCTGTAGGTCAGGTTGCTTTCTCAGGTATAGCATGAGGTCGCTCTTAT
TGACCACACCTCTACCGGCATGCCCGAAATTCCCCTACCCTATGAAAAGCTTGGCGTAATCATGGTCATA
GCTGTTTCCTGTGTGAAATTGTTATCCGCTCACAATTCCACACAACATACGAGCCGGAAGCATAAAGTGT
AAAGCCTGGGGTGCCTAATGAGTGAGCTAACTCACATTAATTGCGTTGCGCTCACTGCCCGCTTTCCAGT
CGGGAAACCTGTCGTGCCAGCTGCATTAATGAATCGGCCAACGCGCGGGGAGAGGCGGTTTGCGTATTGG
GCGC
Features (pLannotate 1.2.2; 19 found; start..end, strand, type, name):
    183..771     -  rep_origin     ori: high-copy-number ColE1/pMB1/pBR322/pUC origin of replication
    942..1802    -  CDS            AmpR: β-lactamase; bla; confers resistance to ampicillin, carbenicillin, and related antibiotics
   1803..1907    -  promoter       AmpR promoter: bla
   2023..2238    +  promoter       URA3 promoter: S. cerevisiae URA3
   2239..3042    +  CDS            URA3: orotidine-5'-phosphate decarboxylase, required for uracil biosynthesis; S. cerevisiae URA3; yeast auxotrophic marker, counterselectable with 5-fluoroorotic acid (5-FOA)
   3132..3148    +  promoter       tet promoter (fragment): E. coli promoter for tetracycline efflux protein gene
   3153..4499    +  rep_origin     2μ ori: yeast 2μ plasmid origin of replication
   4524..4823    -  terminator     ADH2 terminator: transcription terminator for the S. cerevisiae alcohol dehydrogenase 2 (ADH2) gene
   4854..5786    -  CDS            LUCI_RENRE: Experimental evidence at protein level: Swiss-Prot protein existence level 1. Upon binding the substrate, the enzyme catalyzes an oxygenation, producing a very short-lived hydroperoxide that cyclizes into a dioxetanone structure, which collapses, releasing a CO(2) molecule. The spontaneous breakdown of the dioxetanone releases the energy (about 50 kcal/mole) that is necessary to generate the excited state of the coelenteramide product, which is the singlet form of the monoanion. In vivo the product undergoes the process of nonradiative energy transfer to an accessory protein, a green fluoresce
   5794..6186    -  promoter       ADH1 promoter: S. cerevisiae ADH1; promoter for alcohol dehydrogenase 1
   6199..6844    +  promoter       GAP promoter: S. cerevisiae TDH3; promoter for glyceraldehyde-3-phosphate dehydrogenase
   6852..8492    +  CDS            LUCI_PHOPY: Experimental evidence at protein level: Swiss-Prot protein existence level 1. Produces green light with a wavelength of 562 nm. From Photinus pyralis (Common eastern firefly) (Lampyris pyralis).
   8495..8519    +  misc_feature   MCS (fragment): pUC18/19 multiple cloning site
   8513..8647    +  CDS            ADH1 (fragment): ADH1_YEAST - Also known as ADC1. Experimental evidence at protein level: Swiss-Prot protein existence level 1. This isozyme preferentially catalyzes the conversion of primary unbranched alcohols to their corresponding aldehydes. Also shows activity toward secondary alcohols. From Saccharomyces cerevisiae (strain ATCC 204508 / S288c) (Baker's yeast).
   8651..8838    +  terminator     ADH1 terminator: S. cerevisiae ADH1; transcription terminator for the S. cerevisiae alcohol dehydrogenase 1 (ADH1) gene
   8909..8925    -  protein_bind   lac operator: The lac repressor binds to the lac operator to inhibit transcription in E. coli. This inhibition can be relieved by adding lactose or isopropyl-β-D-thiogalactopyranoside (IPTG). lac repressor encoded by lacI
   8933..8963    -  promoter       lac promoter: promoter for the E. coli lac operon
   8978..8999    -  protein_bind   CAP binding site: CAP binding activates transcription in the presence of cAMP. E. coli catabolite activator protein
   9012..9104    -  CDS            lacI (fragment): lac repressor; lacI; The lac repressor binds to the lac operator to inhibit transcription in E. coli. This inhibition can be relieved by adding lactose or isopropyl-β-D-thiogalactopyranoside (IPTG).
