[The description below was written by a language model from this plasmid's Addgene catalogue record and pLannotate feature annotations shown in this document.]
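Description:
pTH734-2µ-RLuc/stopCFLuc is a yeast dual-luciferase expression plasmid built on the pBEVY-U backbone, a shuttle vector with a bidirectional promoter arrangement. It is maintained in E. coli through a high-copy ColE1/pUC-type origin and ampicillin resistance (AmpR with its bla promoter). In Saccharomyces cerevisiae it replicates episomally via the 2µ origin and is selected by the URA3 auxotrophic marker, which is also counterselectable with 5-FOA. Remnants of the lac promoter/operator region and small fragments of lacI and a tet promoter are backbone leftovers with no stated role.

The payload consists of two divergently transcribed reporter cassettes placed back to back. The TDH3 (GAP) promoter drives a firefly luciferase ORF from Photinus pyralis, followed by an ADH1 terminator region. The ADH1 promoter drives Renilla luciferase in the opposite direction, ending at the ADH2 terminator. The firefly gene has been recoded so that every codon is the synonymous one read by the most abundant yeast tRNAs. It also lacks its last three codons, which leaves the enzyme active but prevents peroxisomal localisation. In this variant, codon 5 is replaced by a TAG stop codon, so full-length firefly luciferase should be made only if the nonsense codon is read through. Renilla luciferase serves as an internal reference expressed from the same plasmid.

The associated work concerns how translation elongation influences initiation on eukaryotic mRNAs, and the construct plausibly acts as a nonsense control in that codon-optimised reporter series, though the record does not state its exact role. The catalogue lists a total size of 7,466 bp, whereas the deposited full sequence that was annotated is 9,104 nt; the latter fits better with the backbone plus both inserts.
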