Addgene plasmid #40609: pTH734-2µ-RLuc/stopCFLuc
Depositing lab: Tobias von der Haar. Depositing organization: London and South East University Group (LASE). Publication: Translation elongation can control translation initiation on eukaryotic mRNAs. Chu D, Kazana E, Bellanger N, Singh T, Tuite MF, von der Haar T. EMBO J. 2014 Jan 1;33(1):21-34. doi: 10.1002/embj.201385651. Epub 2013 Dec 19. PubMed 24357599.
Backbone
  Vector backbone: pBEVY-U
  Backbone manufacturer: Miller et al (1998) Nucleic Acids Res 26(15):3577-3583
  Backbone size w/o insert (bp): 6518
  Total vector size (bp): 7466
  Vector type: Yeast Expression
  Selectable markers: URA3
Growth in bacteria
  Bacterial resistance: Ampicillin, 100 μg/mL
  Growth temperature: 37°C
  Growth strain: DH5alpha
  Growth instructions: We have observed that plasmids containing the codon maximised Firefly luciferase variant or portions there of cause slow growth in some E. coli strains (eg Top10). However, this does not appear to affect plasmid yield.
  Copy number: High Copy
Gene/Insert 1
  Gene/Insert name: Firefly Luciferase (nonsense mutant) (alt name: FLuc)
  Species: Photinus pyralis
  Insert size (bp): 1650
  Mutation: All codons of the original FLuc gene were exchanged for those isoaccepting codons decoded by the most abundant tRNAs in yeast. The last three codons of the full-length Firefly luciferase gene have been deleted to yield a luciferase variant which is fully functional, but no longer localises to peroxisomes. Codon 5 of the FLuc ORF was exchanged for a stop codon (TAG).
  GenBank ID: AF043450
  Promoter: TDH3
  Cloning method: Restriction Enzyme; 5′ cloning site BamHI (not destroyed); 3′ cloning site SalI (not destroyed)
  Sequencing primers: 5′ TDH3; 3′ M13r
Gene/Insert 2
  Gene/Insert name: Renilla luciferase (alt name: RLuc)
  Species: Synthetic; Renilla reniformis
  Insert size (bp): 942
  GenBank ID: AF043450.1
  Promoter: ADH1
  Cloning method: Restriction Enzyme; 5′ cloning site XmaI (not destroyed); 3′ cloning site EcoRI (not destroyed)
  Sequencing primers: 5′ ADH1; 3′ unknown
Resource information
  A portion of this plasmid was derived from a plasmid made by: The RLuc gene originated from a plasmid kindly provided by Dr David Bedwell (University of Alabama, Birmingham). Salas-Marco J, Bedwell DM (2004) Molecular and Cellular Biology 24:7769-7778.
Terms and licenses: Academic/Nonprofit Terms; Industry Terms: Not Available to Industry
How to cite: pTH734-2µ-RLuc/stopCFLuc was a gift from Tobias von der Haar (Addgene plasmid # 40609 ; http://n2t.net/addgene:40609 ; RRID:Addgene_40609)
