>Addgene plasmid #40609 | pTH734-2µ-RLuc/stopCFLuc | addgene partial sequence | sequence record 54579 | yADH1-F 5'-ATACGGCCTTCCTTCCAGTT-3'
GCTGTCTTGCTATCAAGTATAAATAGACCTGCAATTATTAATCTTTTGTTTCCTCGTCATTGTTCTCGTT
CCCTTTCTTCCTTGTTTCTTTTTCTGCACAATATTTCAAGCTATACCAAGCTACAATCAACTCCCCGGGA
TGACTTCGAAAGTTTATGATCCAGAACAAAGGAAACGGATGATAACTGGTCCGCAGTGGTGGGCCAGATG
TAAACAAATGAATGTTCTTGATTCATTTATTAATTATTATGATTCAGAAAAACATGCAGAAAATGCTGTT
ATTTTTTTACATGGTAACGCGGCCTCTTCTTATTTATGGCGACATGTTGTGCCACATATTGAGCCAGTAG
CGCGGTGTATTATACCAGACCTTATTGGTATGGGCAAATCAGGCAAATCTGGTAATGGTTCTTATAGGTT
ACTTGATCATTACAAATATCTTACTGCATGGTTTGAACTTCTTAATTTACCAAAGAAGATCATTTTTGTC
GGCCATGATTGGGGTGCTTGTTTGGCATTTCATTATAGCTATGAGCATCAAGATAAGATCAAAGCAATAG
TTCACGCTGAAAGTGTAGTAGATGTGATTGAATCATGGGATGAATGGCCTGATATTGAAGAAGATATTGC
GTTGATCAAATCTGAAGAAGGAGAAAAAATGGTTTTGGAGAATAACTTCTTCGTGGAAACCATGTTGCCA
TCAAAAATCATGAGAAAGTTAGAACCAGAAGAATTTGCAGCATATCTTGAACCATTCAAAGAGAAAGGTG
AAGTTCGTCGTCCAACATTATCATGGCCTCGTGAAATCCCGTTAGTAAAAGGTGGTAAACCTGACGTTGT
A
