>Addgene plasmid #40609 | pTH734-2µ-RLuc/stopCFLuc | addgene partial sequence | sequence record 55191 | GPDpro-F 5'-CGGTAGGTATTGATTGTAATTCTG-3'
TCTACTTTTATAGTTAGTCTTTTTTTTAGTTTTAAAACACCAAGAACTTAGTTTCGACGGATCCATGGAA
GACGCTTAGAACATTAAGAAGGGCCCAGCTCCATTCTACCCATTGGAAGACGGCACTGCTGGCGAACAAT
TGCACAAGGCTATGAAGAGATACGCTTTGGTTCCAGGCACTATTGCTTTCACTGACGCTCACATTGAAGT
TAACATTACTTACGCTGAATACTTCGAAATGTCTGTTAGATTGGCTGAAGCTATGAAGAGATACGGCTTG
AACACTAACCACAGAATTGTTGTTTGCTCTGAAAACTCTTTGCAATTCTTCATGCCAGTTTTGGGCGCTT
TGTTCATTGGCGTTGCTGTTGCTCCAGCTAACGACATTTACAACGAAAGAGAATTGTTGAACTCTATGAA
CATTTCTCAACCAACTGTTGTTTTCGTTTCTAAGAAGGGCTTGCAAAAGATTTTGAACGTTCAAAAGAAG
TTGCCAATTATTCAAAAGATTATTATTATGGACTCTAAGACTGACTACCAAGGCTTCCAATCTATGTACA
CTTTCGTTACTTCTCACTTGCCACCAGGCTTCAACGAATACGACTTCGTTCCAGAATCTTTCGACAGAGA
CAAGACTATTGCTTTGATTATGAACTCTTCTGGCTCTACTGGCTTGCCAAAGGGCGTTGCTTTGCCACAC
AGAACTGCTTGCGTTAGATTCTCTCACGCTAGAGACCCAATTTTCGGCAACCAA
